Addgene plasmid #176713: pYCTK009
Purpose: The plasmid is part of a GG toolkit for cell-cell communication in S. cerevisiae. This plasmid is an L0 part plasmid and contains the alpha-factor gene of Eremothecium cymbalariae (sender part).
Depositing lab: Victor Sourjik. Depositing organization: Max Planck Institute for Terrestrial Microbiology. Publication: Construction of multicellular yeast networks using the communication toolkit with variable specificity and attenuation. Krink N, Loechner AC, Anders A, Kahnt J, Rensing S, Hochberg G, Sourjik V. bioRxiv 2021 10.1101/2021.09.27.462023.
Backbone
  Vector backbone: pYTK001
  Vector type: Synthetic Biology
Growth in bacteria
  Bacterial resistance: Chloramphenicol, 25 μg/mL
  Growth temperature: 37°C
  Growth strain: DH5alpha
  Copy number: Low Copy
Gene/Insert
  Gene/Insert name: mfalpha1Ec
  Species: Eremothecium cymbalariae
  Mutation: Codon-optimized for expression in S. cerevisiae
  Cloning method: Restriction Enzyme; 5′ cloning site BsmBI (destroyed during cloning); 3′ cloning site BsmBI (destroyed during cloning)
  Sequencing primers: 5′ CCTGGCCTTTTGCTGGCC; 3′ CCAGTAATGACCTCAGAACTC
Terms and licenses: Academic/Nonprofit Terms; Industry Terms: Not Available to Industry
Depositor comments: The gene was codon-optimized for expression in S. cervisiae and cloned into the vector using Goden Gate. The plasmid is Golden Gate Cloning compatible. Please visit https://doi.org/10.1101/2021.09.27.462023 for bioRxiv preprint.
How to cite: pYCTK009 was a gift from Victor Sourjik (Addgene plasmid # 176713 ; http://n2t.net/addgene:176713 ; RRID:Addgene_176713)
