[The description below was written by a language model from this plasmid's Addgene catalogue record and pLannotate feature annotations shown in this document.]
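Description:
pYCTK009 is a level 0 (L0) part plasmid from a Golden Gate toolkit for engineering cell-cell communication in Saccharomyces cerevisiae. It is built on the pYTK001 part-entry backbone and is catalogued as a synthetic biology vector. The sequenced record is small, at 2,184 nt. Its annotated features are all bacterial maintenance elements: a ColE1/pUC-type origin of replication, and a chloramphenicol acetyltransferase (cat) gene driven by its native promoter and followed by a phage lambda t0 terminator. Propagation and selection therefore take place in E. coli on chloramphenicol. The catalogue lists the plasmid as low copy, whereas the automated annotation labels the origin as a high-copy type, and the record does not resolve this difference. No yeast origin, yeast marker, promoter or terminator is annotated, which fits a plasmid that only stores a part and is not itself an expression vector.

The payload is mfalpha1Ec, the alpha-factor mating pheromone gene of Eremothecium cymbalariae, codon-optimized for expression in S. cerevisiae. The feature table does not annotate this insert, which presumably lies in the unannotated portion of the sequence. It was inserted by BsmBI-based Golden Gate cloning, and both BsmBI sites were destroyed in the process. The plasmid remains Golden Gate compatible, so the part can be combined with other toolkit parts in higher-level assemblies. Within the toolkit it serves as a "sender" part: yeast cells expressing it would produce a heterologous pheromone signal, supporting the construction of multicellular yeast communication networks with variable specificity.
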