Features (pLannotate 1.2.2; 4 found; start..end, strand, type, name):
    321..355     -  terminator     lambda t0 terminator: minimal transcription terminator from phage lambda (Scholtissek and Grosse, 1987)
    429..1085    -  CDS            cat: CAT_ECOLX - Experimental evidence at protein level: Swiss-Prot protein existence level 1. This enzyme is an effector of chloramphenicol resistance in bacteria. From Escherichia coli. This protein is used as a marker in many commonly used cloning vectors, such as pACYC184.
   1086..1183    -  promoter       cat promoter: promoter of the E. coli cat gene encoding chloramphenicol acetyltransferase
   1267..1855    +  rep_origin     ori: high-copy-number ColE1/pMB1/pBR322/pUC origin of replication
>Addgene plasmid #176713 | pYCTK009 | addgene full sequence | sequence record 351598 | Addgene NGS Result
TGCTAGATCTGAACAAGCTGCTGGTATTTCTAAAAGAGATGCTGATGCTTGGCATTGGCTAAGATTTGAT
AGAGGCCAACCAATCCATAAAAGAAGTGCTGATGCAGTTGCAGATGCTTGGCACTGGTTAAGATTCGATC
GTGGACAACCAATACATAAAAGGTCTGCAGACGCTGTTGCCGATGCCTGGCATTGGCTTAGGTTTGATAG
GGGTCAGCCAATTCACAAAAGATCTGCTGACGCAGTAGCTGATGCATGGCACTGGTTGAGATTTGACAGA
GGTCAACCTATTCATAAGTAAGGATCCTGAGACCAGACCAATAAAAAACGCCCGGCGGCAACCGAGCGTT
CTGAACAAATCCAGATGGAGTTCTGAGGTCATTACTGGATCTATCAACAGGAGTCCAAGCGAGCTCGATA
TCAAATTACGCCCCGCCCTGCCACTCATCGCAGTACTGTTGTAATTCATTAAGCATTCTGCCGACATGGA
AGCCATCACAAACGGCATGATGAACCTGAATCGCCAGCGGCATCAGCACCTTGTCGCCTTGCGTATAATA
TTTGCCCATGGTGAAAACGGGGGCGAAGAAGTTGTCCATATTGGCCACGTTTAAATCAAAACTGGTGAAA
CTCACCCAGGGATTGGCTGAAACGAAAAACATATTCTCAATAAACCCTTTAGGGAAATAGGCCAGGTTTT
CACCGTAACACGCCACATCTTGCGAATATATGTGTAGAAACTGCCGGAAATCGTCGTGGTATTCACTCCA
GAGCGATGAAAACGTTTCAGTTTGCTCATGGAAAACGGTGTAACAAGGGTGAACACTATCCCATATCACC
AGCTCACCGTCTTTCATTGCCATACGAAATTCCGGATGAGCATTCATCAGGCGGGCAAGAATGTGAATAA
AGGCCGGATAAAACTTGTGCTTATTTTTCTTTACGGTCTTTAAAAAGGCCGTAATATCCAGCTGAACGGT
CTGGTTATAGGTACATTGAGCAACTGACTGAAATGCCTCAAAATGTTCTTTACGATGCCATTGGGATATA
TCAACGGTGGTATATCCAGTGATTTTTTTCTCCATTTTAGCTTCCTTAGCTCCTGAAAATCTCGATAACT
CAAAAAATACGCCCGGTAGTGATCTTATTTCATTATGGTGAAAGTTGGAACCTCTTACGTGCCCGATCAA
TCATGACCAAAATCCCTTAACGTGAGTTTTCGTTCCACTGAGCGTCAGACCCCGTAGAAAAGATCAAAGG
ATCTTCTTGAGATCCTTTTTTTCTGCGCGTAATCTGCTGCTTGCAAACAAAAAAACCACCGCTACCAGCG
GTGGTTTGTTTGCCGGATCAAGAGCTACCAACTCTTTTTCCGAAGGTAACTGGCTTCAGCAGAGCGCAGA
TACCAAATACTGTTCTTCTAGTGTAGCCGTAGTTAGGCCACCACTTCAAGAACTCTGTAGCACCGCCTAC
ATACCTCGCTCTGCTAATCCTGTTACCAGTGGCTGCTGCCAGTGGCGATAAGTCGTGTCTTACCGGGTTG
GACTCAAGACGATAGTTACCGGATAAGGCGCAGCGGTCGGGCTGAACGGGGGGTTCGTGCACACAGCCCA
GCTTGGAGCGAACGACCTACACCGAACTGAGATACCTACAGCGTGAGCTATGAGAAAGCGCCACGCTTCC
CGAAGGGAGAAAGGCGGACAGGTATCCGGTAAGCGGCAGGGTCGGAACAGGAGAGCGCACGAGGGAGCTT
CCAGGGGGAAACGCCTGGTATCTTTATAGTCCTGTCGGGTTTCGCCACCTCTGACTTGAGCGTCGATTTT
TGTGATGCTCGTCAGGGGGGCGGAGCCTATGGAAAAACGCCAGCAACGCGGCCTTTTTACGGTTCCTGGC
CTTTTGCTGGCCTTTTGCTCACATGTTCTTTCCTGCGTTATCCCCTGATTCTGTGGATAACCGTAGTCGG
TCTCATATGAAATTTTATAATATTTTATCTGTTGCTTCTATTGCATCTTTAGTTTTTGCTGCTCCAGTTT
CTGTTAATGATGCCAAAGAAATTGCTGCAACTTTTCCACAAGAAGCTTTATTAGGTTTTTTGGATTTAAC
TGATGCTGAAAATATTGTTATTTTGTCTTTGGTTGATGAAGAAAAATCTGGTATTGCTTTGGTTAATAAA
ACTATTTGGGCTAC
