>Addgene plasmid #176713 | pYCTK009 | depositor partial sequence | sequence record 342475 | mfalpha1Ec
ATGAAATTTTATAATATTTTATCTGTTGCTTCTATTGCATCTTTAGTTTTTGCTGCTCCAGTTTCTGTTA
ATGATGCCAAAGAAATTGCTGCAACTTTTCCACAAGAAGCTTTATTAGGTTTTTTGGATTTAACTGATGC
TGAAAATATTGTTATTTTGTCTTTGGTTGATGAAGAAAAATCTGGTATTGCTTTGGTTAATAAAACTATT
TGGGCTACTGCTAGATCTGAACAAGCTGCTGGTATTTCTAAAAGAGATGCTGATGCTTGGCATTGGCTAA
GATTTGATAGAGGCCAACCAATCCATAAAAGAAGTGCTGATGCAGTTGCAGATGCTTGGCACTGGTTAAG
ATTCGATCGTGGACAACCAATACATAAAAGGTCTGCAGACGCTGTTGCCGATGCCTGGCATTGGCTTAGG
TTTGATAGGGGTCAGCCAATTCACAAAAGATCTGCTGACGCAGTAGCTGATGCATGGCACTGGTTGAGAT
TTGACAGAGGTCAACCTATTCATAAGTAA
